>Addgene plasmid #128831 | FUW-TetO-Sox15 | addgene full sequence | sequence record 252928 | Addgene NGS Result
TTGCTGTACTTTCTATAGTGAATAGAGTTAGGCAGGGATATTCACCATTATCGTTTCAGACCCACCTCCC
AACCCCGAGGGGACCCGACAGGCCCGAAGGAATAGAAGAAGAAGGTGGAGAGAGAGACAGAGACAGATCC
ATTCGATTAGTGAACGGATCGGCACTGCGTGCGCCAATTCTGCAGACAAATGGCAGTATTCATCCACAAT
TTTAAAAGAAAAGGGGGGATTGGGGGGTACAGTGCAGGGGAAAGAATAGTAGACATAATAGCAACAGACA
TACAAACTAAAGAATTACAAAAACAAATTACAAAAATTCAAAATTTTCGGGTTTATTACAGGGACAGCAG
AGATCCAGTTTGGTTAGATCTCGAGTTTACCACTCCCTATCAGTGATAGAGAAAAGTGAAAGTCGAGTTT
ACCACTCCCTATCAGTGATAGAGAAAAGTGAAAGTCGAGTTTACCACTCCCTATCAGTGATAGAGAAAAG
TGAAAGTCGAGTTTACCACTCCCTATCAGTGATAGAGAAAAGTGAAAGTCGAGTTTACCACTCCCTATCA
GTGATAGAGAAAAGTGAAAGTCGAGTTTACCACTCCCTATCAGTGATAGAGAAAAGTGAAAGTCGAGTTT
ACCACTCCCTATCAGTGATAGAGAAAAGTGAAAGTCGAGCTCGGTACCCGGGTCGAGGTAGGCGTGTACG
GTGGGAGGCCTATATAAGCAGAGCTCGTTTAGTGAACCGTCAGATCGCCTGGAGACGCCATCCACGCTGT
TTTGACCTCCATAGAAGACACCGGGACCGATCCAGCCTCCGCGGCCCCGAATTC
[693 nt withheld, positions 825-1517]
TAAGAATTCGATATCAAGCTTATCGATAATCAACCTCTGGATTACAAAATTTGTGAAAGATTGACTGGTA
TTCTTAACTATGTTGCTCCTTTTACGCTATGTGGATACGCTGCTTTAATGCCTTTGTATCATGCTATTGC
TTCCCGTATGGCTTTCATTTTCTCCTCCTTGTATAAATCCTGGTTGCTGTCTCTTTATGAGGAGTTGTGG
CCCGTTGTCAGGCAACGTGGCGTGGTGTGCACTGTGTTTGCTGACGCAACCCCCACTGGTTGGGGCATTG
CCACCACCTGTCAGCTCCTTTCCGGGACTTTCGCTTTCCCCCTCCCTATTGCCACGGCGGAACTCATCGC
CGCCTGCCTTGCCCGCTGCTGGACAGGGGCTCGGCTGTTGGGCACTGACAATTCCGTGGTGTTGTCGGGG
AAATCATCGTCCTTTCCTTGGCTGCTCGCCTGTGTTGCCACCTGGATTCTGCGCGGGACGTCCTTCTGCT
ACGTCCCTTCGGCCCTCAATCCAGCGGACCTTCCTTCCCGCGGCCTGCTGCCGGCTCTGCGGCCTCTTCC
GCGTCTTCGCCTTCGCCCTCAGACGAGTCGGATCTCCCTTTGGGCCGCCTCCCCGCATCGATACCGTCGA
CCTCGAGACCTAGAAAAACATGGAGCAATCACAAGTAGCAATACAGCAGCTACCAATGCTGATTGTGCCT
GGCTAGAAGCACAAGAGGAGGAGGAGGTGGGTTTTCCAGTCACACCTCAGGTACCTTTAAGACCAATGAC
TTACAAGGCAGCTGTAGATCTTAGCCACTTTTTAAAAGAAAAGGGGGGACTGGAAGGGCTAATTCACTCC
CAACGAAGACAAGATATCCTTGATCTGTGGATCTACCACACACAAGGCTACTTCCCTGATTGGCAGAACT
ACACACCAGGGCCAGGGATCAGATATCCACTGACCTTTGGATGGTGCTACAAGCTAGTACCAGTTGAGCA
AGAGAAGGTAGAAGAAGCCAATGAAGGAGAGAACACCCGCTTGTTACACCCTGTGAGCCTGCATGGGATG
GATGACCCGGAGAGAGAAGTATTAGAGTGGAGGTTTGACAGCCGCCTAGCATTTCATCACATGGCCCGAG
AGCTGCATCCGGACTGTACTGGGTCTCTCTGGTTAGACCAGATCTGAGCCTGGGAGCTCTCTGGCTAACT
AGGGAACCCACTGCTTAAGCCTCAATAAAGCTTGCCTTGAGTGCTTCAAGTAGTGTGTGCCCGTCTGTTG
TGTGACTCTGGTAACTAGAGATCCCTCAGACCCTTTTAGTCAGTGTGGAAAATCTCTAGCAGGGCCCGTT
TAAACCCGCTGATCAGCCTCGACTGTGCCTTCTAGTTGCCAGCCATCTGTTGTTTGCCCCTCCCCCGTGC
CTTCCTTGACCCTGGAAGGTGCCACTCCCACTGTCCTTTCCTAATAAAATGAGGAAATTGCATCGCATTG
TCTGAGTAGGTGTCATTCTATTCTGGGGGGTGGGGTGGGGCAGGACAGCAAGGGGGAGGATTGGGAAGAC
AATAGCAGGCATGCTGGGGATGCGGTGGGCTCTATGGCTTCTGAGGCGGAAAGAACCAGCTGGGGCTCTA
GGGGGTATCCCC
[124 nt withheld, positions 3140-3263]
C
[91 nt withheld, positions 3265-3355]
A
[49 nt withheld, positions 3357-3405]
CCTTTGACGTTGGAGTCCACGTTCTTT
[37 nt withheld, positions 3433-3469]
ACCCTATCTCGGTCTATTCTTTTGATTTATAAGGGATTTTGCCGATTTCGGCCTATTGGTTAAAAAATGA
GCTGATTTAACAAAAATTTAACGCGAATTAATTCTGTGGAATGTGTGTCAGTTAGGGTGTGGAAAGTCCC
CAGGCTCCCCAGCAGGCAGAAGTATGCAAAGCATGCATCTCAATTAGTCAGCAACCAGGTGTGGAAAGTC
CCCAGGCTCCCCAGCAGGCAGAAGTATGCAAAGCATGCATCTCAATTAGTCAGCAACCATAGTCCCGCCC
CTAACTCCGCCCATCCCGCCCCTAACTCCGCCCAGTTCCGCCCATTCTCCGCCCCATGGCTGACTAATTT
TTTTTATTTATGCAGAGGCCGAGGCCGCCTCTGCCTCTGAGCTATTCCAGAAGTAGTGAGGAGGCTTTTT
TGGAGGCCTAGGCTTTTGCAAAAAGCTCCCGGGAGCTTGTATATCCATTTTCGGATCTGATCAGCACGTG
TTGACAATTAATCATCGGCATAGTATATCGGCATAGTATAATACGACAAGGTGAGGAACTAAACCATGGC
CAAGTTGACCAGTGCCGTTCCGGTGCTCACCGCGCGCGACGTCGCCGGAGCGGTCGAGTTCTGGACCGAC
CGGCTCGGGTTCTCCCGGGACTTCGTGGAGGACGACTTCGCCGGTGTGGTCCGGGACGACGTGACCCTGT
TCATCAGCGCGGTCCAGGACCAGGTGGTGCCGGACAACACCCTGGCCTGGGTGTGGGTGCGCGGCCTGGA
CGAGCTGTACGCCGAGTGGTCGGAGGTCGTGTCCACGAACTTCCGGGACGCCTCCGGGCCGGCCATGACC
GAGATCGGCGAGCAGCCGTGGGGGCGGGAGTTCGCCCTGCGCGACCCGGCCGGCAACTGCGTGCACTTCG
TGGCCGAGGAGCAGGACTGACACGTGCTACGAGATTTCGATTCCACCGCCGCCTTCTATGAAAGGTTGGG
CTTCGGAATCGTTTTCCGGGACGCCGGCTGGATGATCCTCCAGCGCGGGGATCTCATGCTGGAGTTCTTC
GCCCACCCCAACTTGTTTATTGCAGCTTATAATGGTTACAAATAAAGCAATAGCATCACAAATTTCACAA
ATAAAGCATTTTTTTCACTGCATTCTAGTTGTGGTTTGTCCAAACTCATCAATGTATCTTATCATGTCTG
TATACCGTCGACCTCTAGCTAGAGCTTGGCGTAATCATGGTCATAGCTGTTTCCTGTGTGAAATTGTTAT
CCGCTCACAATTCCACACAACATACGAGCCGGAAGCATAAAGTGTAAAGCCTGGGGTGCCTAATGAGTGA
GCTAACTCACATTAATTGCGTTGCGCTCACTGCCCGCTTTCCAGTCGGGAAACCTGTCGTGCCAGCTGCA
TTAATGAATCGGCCAACGCGCGGGGAGAGGCGGTTTGCGTATTGGGCGCTCTTCCGCTTCCTCGCTCACT
GACTCGCTGCGCTCGGTCGTTCGGCTGCGGCGAGCGGTATCAGCTCACTCAAAGGCGGTAATACGGTTAT
CCACAGAATCAGGGGATAACGCAGGAAAGAACATGTGAGCAAAAGGCCAGCAAAAGGCCAGGAACCGTAA
AAAGGCCGCGTTGCTGGCGTTTTTCCATAGGCTCCGCCCCCCTGACGAGCATCACAAAAATCGACGCTCA
AGTCAGAGGTGGCGAAACCCGACAGGACTATAAAGATACCAGGCGTTTCCCCCTGGAAGCTCCCTCGTGC
GCTCTCCTGTTCCGACCCTGCCGCTTACCGGATACCTGTCCGCCTTTCTCCCTTCGGGAAGCGTGGCGCT
TTCTCATAGCTCACGCTGTAGGTATCTCAGTTCGGTGTAGGTCGTTCGCTCCAAGCTGGGCTGTGTGCAC
GAACCCCCCGTTCAGCCCGACCGCTGCGCCTTATCCGGTAACTATCGTCTTGAGTCCAACCCGGTAAGAC
ACGACTTATCGCCACTGGCAGCAGCCACTGGTAACAGGATTAGCAGAGCGAGGTATGTAGGCGGTGCTAC
AGAGTTCTTGAAGTGGTGGCCTAACTACGGCTACACTAGAAGAACAGTATTTGGTATCTGCGCTCTGCTG
AAGCCAGTTACCTTCGGAAAAAGAGTTGGTAGCTCTTGATCCGGCAAACAAACCACCGCTGGTAGCGGTG
GTTTTTTTGTTTGCAAGCAGCAGATTACGCGCAGAAAAAAAGGATCTCAAGAAGATCCTTTGATCTTTTC
TACGGGGTCTGACGCTCAGTGGAACGAAAACTCACGTTAAGGGATTTTGGTCATGAGATTATCAAAAAGG
ATCTTCACCTAGATCCTTTTAAATTAAAAATGAAGTTTTAAATCAATCTAAAGTATATATGAGTAAACTT
GGTCTGACAGTTACCAATGCTTAATCAGTGAGGCACCTATCTCAGCGATCTGTCTATTTCGTTCATCCAT
AGTTGCCTGACTCCCCGTCGTGTAGATAACTACGATACGGGAGGGCTTACCATCTGGCCCCAGTGCTGCA
ATGATACCGCGAGACCCACGCTCACCGGCTCCAGATTTATCAGCAATAAACCAGCCAGCCGGAAGGGCCG
AGCGCAGAAGTGGTCCTGCAACTTTATCCGCCTCCATCCAGTCTATTAATTGTTGCCGGGAAGCTAGAGT
AAGTAGTTCGCCAGTTAATAGTTTGCGCAACGTTGTTGCCATTGCTACAGGCATCGTGGTGTCACGCTCG
TCGTTTGGTATGGCTTCATTCAGCTCCGGTTCCCAACGATCAAGGCGAGTTACATGATCCCCCATGTTGT
GCAAAAAAGCGGTTAGCTCCTTCGGTCCTCCGATCGTTGTCAGAAGTAAGTTGGCCGCAGTGTTATCACT
CATGGTTATGGCAGCACTGCATAATTCTCTTACTGTCATGCCATCCGTAAGATGCTTTTCTGTGACTGGT
GAGTACTCAACCAAGTCATTCTGAGAATAGTGTATGCGGCGACCGAGTTGCTCTTGCCCGGCGTCAATAC
GGGATAATACCGCGCCACATAGCAGAACTTTAAAAGTGCTCATCATTGGAAAACGTTCTTCGGGGCGAAA
ACTCTCAAGGATCTTACCGCTGTTGAGATCCAGTTCGATGTAACCCACTCGTGCACCCAACTGATCTTCA
GCATCTTTTACTTTCACCAGCGTTTCTGGGTGAGCAAAAACAGGAAGGCAAAATGCCGCAAAAAAGGGAA
TAAGGGCGACACGGAAATGTTGAATACTCATACTCTTCCTTTTTCAATATTATTGAAGCATTTATCAGGG
TTATTGTCTCATGAGCGGATACATATTTGAATGTATTTAGAAAAATAAACAAATAGGGGTTCCGCGCACA
TTTCCCCGAAAAGTGCCACCTGACGTCGACGGATCGGGAGATCTCCCGATCCCCTATGGTGCACTCTCAG
TACAATCTGCTCTGATGCCGCATAGTTAAGCCAGTATCTGCTCCCTGCTTGTGTGTTGGAGGTCGCTGAG
TAGTGCGCGAGCAAAATTTAAGCTACAACAAGGCAAGGCTTGACCGACAATTGCATGAAGAATCTGCTTA
GGGTTAGGCGTTTTGCGCTGCTTCGCGATGTACGGGCCAGATATACGCGTTGACATTGATTATTGACTAG
TTATTAATAGTAATCAATTACGGGGTCATTAGTTCATAGCCCATATATGGAGTTCCGCGTTACATAACTT
ACGGTAAATGGCCCGCCTGGCTGACCGCCCAACGACCCCCGCCCATTGACGTCAATAATGACGTATGTTC
CCATAGTAACGCCAATAGGGACTTTCCATTGACGTCAATGGGTGGAGTATTTACGGTAAACTGCCCACTT
GGCAGTACATCAAGTGTATCATATGCCAAGTACGCCCCCTATTGACGTCAATGACGGTAAATGGCCCGCC
TGGCATTATGCCCAGTACATGACCTTATGGGACTTTCCTACTTGGCAGTACATCTACGTATTAGTCATCG
CTATTACCATGGTGATGCGGTTTTGGCAGTACATCAATGGGCGTGGATAGCGGTTTGACTCACGGGGATT
TCCAAGTCTCCACCCCATTGACGTCAATGGGAGTTTGTTTTGGCACCAAAATCAACGGGACTTTCCAAAA
TGTCGTAACAACTCCGCCCCATTGACGCAAATGGGCGGTAGGCGTGTACGGTGGGAGGTCTATATAAGCA
GCGCGTTTTGCCTGTACTGGGTCTCTCTGGTTAGACCAGATCTGAGCCTGGGAGCTCTCTGGCTAACTAG
GGAACCCACTGCTTAAGCCTCAATAAAGCTTGCCTTGAGTGCTTCAAGTAGTGTGTGCCCGTCTGTTGTG
TGACTCTGGTAACTAGAGATCCCTCAGACCCTTTTAGTCAGTGTGGAAAATCTCTAGCAGTGGCGCCCGA
ACAGGGACTTGAAAGCGAAAGGGAAACCAGAGGAGCTCTCTCGACGCAGGACTCGGCTTGCTGAAGCGCG
CACGGCAAGAGGCGAGGGGCGGCGACTGGTGAGTACGCCAAAAATTTTGACTAGCGGAGGCTAGAAGGAG
AGAGATGGGTGCGAGAGCGTCAGTATTAAGCGGGGGAGAATTAGATCGCGATGGGAAAAAATTCGGTTAA
GGCCAGGGGGAAAGAAAAAATATAAATTAAAACATATAGTATGGGCAAGCAGGGAGCTAGAACGATTCGC
AGTTAATCCTGGCCTGTTAGAAACATCAGAAGGCTGTAGACAAATACTGGGACAGCTACAACCATCCCTT
CAGACAGGATCAGAAGAACTTAGATCATTATATAATACAGTAGCAACCCTCTATTGTGTGCATCAAAGGA
TAGAGATAAAAGACACCAAGGAAGCTTTAGACAAGATAGAGGAAGAGCAAAACAAAAGTAAGACCACCGC
ACAGCAAGCGGCCGCTGATCTTCAGACCTGGAGGAGGAGATATGAGGGACAATTGGAGAAGTGAATTATA
TAAATATAAAGTAGTAAAAATTGAACCATTAGGAGTAGCACCCACCAAGGCAAAGAGAAGAGTGGTGCAG
AGAGAAAAAAGAGCAGTGGGAATAGGAGCTTTGTTCCTTGGGTTCTTGGGAGCAGCAGGAAGCACTATGG
GCGCAGCGTCAATGACGCTGACGGTACAGGCCAGACAATTATTGTCTGGTATAGTGCAGCAGCAGAACAA
TTTGCTGAGGGCTATTGAGGCGCAACAGCATCTGTTGCAACTCACAGTCTGGGGCATCAAGCAGCTCCAG
GCAAGAATCCTGGCTGTGGAAAGATACCTAAAGGATCAACAGCTCCTGGGGATTTGGGGTTGCTCTGGAA
AACTCATTTGCACCACTGCTGTGCCTTGGAATGCTAGTTGGAGTAATAAATCTCTGGAACAGATTTGGAA
TCACACGACCTGGATGGAGTGGGACAGAGAAATTAACAATTACACAAGCTTAATACACTCCTTAATTGAA
GAATCGCAAAACCAGCAAGAAAAGAATGAACAAGAATTATTGGAATTAGATAAATGGGCAAGTTTGTGGA
ATTGGTTTAACATAACAAATTGGCTGTGGTATATAAAATTATTCATAATGATAGTAGGAGGCTTGGTAGG
TTTAAGAATAGTTT
Features (pLannotate 1.2.2; 32 found; start..end, strand, type, name):
     60..160     +  CDS            Rev (fragment): human immunodeficiency virus 1 (HIV-1) Rev protein; rev; enhances nuclear export of unspliced and incompletely spliced viral mRNAs
    210..327     +  misc_feature   cPPT/CTS: central polypurine tract and central termination sequence of HIV-1
    384..654     +  protein_bind   tetracycline response element: contains seven copies of the tetracycline operator tetO tetracycline repressor TetR
    665..682     +  misc_feature   MCS (fragment): pUC18/19 multiple cloning site
    687..725     +  promoter       minimal CMV promoter: human cytomegalovirus (CMV) immediate early promoter
    825..1517    +  CDS            Sox15 (sequence withheld): SOX15_MOUSE - Also known as Sox-15. Experimental evidence at protein level: Swiss-Prot protein existence level 1. Transcription factor that binds to DNA at the 5'-AACAATG-3' consensus sequence (PubMed:10821863, PubMed:15863505, PubMed:16759287, PubMed:17363903). Acts as a transcriptional activator and repressor (PubMed:10821863, PubMed:15863505, PubMed:16759287). Binds synergistically with POU5F1 (OCT3/4) to gene promoters (PubMed:15863505). Binds to the FOXK1 promoter and recruits FHL3, resulting in transcriptional activation of FOXK1 which leads to myoblast proliferation (PubMed:17363903). A
   1521..1545    +  misc_feature   MCS (fragment): pBluescript multiple cloning site
   1545..2133    +  misc_feature   WPRE: woodchuck hepatitis virus posttranscriptional regulatory element
   2070..2651    +  CDS            nef (fragment): NEF_HV1H2 - Experimental evidence at protein level: Swiss-Prot protein existence level 1. Extracellular Nef protein targets CD4(+) T-lymphocytes for apoptosis by interacting with CXCR4 surface receptors. From Human immunodeficiency virus type 1 group M subtype B (isolate HXB2) (HIV-1).
   2658..2838    +  LTR            5' LTR (truncated): truncated 5' long terminal repeat (LTR) from HIV-1
   2870..3094    +  polyA_signal   bGH poly(A) signal: bovine growth hormone polyadenylation signal
   3098..3119    +  promoter       SV40 promoter (fragment): SV40 enhancer and early promoter
   3140..3568    +  rep_origin     f1 ori (sequence partly withheld): f1 bacteriophage origin of replication; arrow indicates direction of (+) strand synthesis
   3582..3911    +  promoter       SV40 promoter: SV40 enhancer and early promoter
   3959..4006    +  promoter       EM7 promoter: synthetic bacterial promoter&nbsp
   4025..4399    +  CDS            BleoR: antibiotic-binding protein; Sh ble from Streptoalloteichus hindustanus; confers resistance to bleomycin, phleomycin, and Zeocin™
   4409..4534    +  CDS            ble (fragment): BLE_KLEPN - Experimental evidence at protein level: Swiss-Prot protein existence level 1. Binding protein with a strong affinity to the bleomycin family of antibiotics. Binds to CL990; an antimitotic-antibiotic compound. From Klebsiella pneumoniae.
   4529..4650    +  polyA_signal   SV40 poly(A) signal: SV40 polyadenylation signal
   4723..4739    -  protein_bind   lac operator: The lac repressor binds to the lac operator to inhibit transcription in E. coli. This inhibition can be relieved by adding lactose or isopropyl-β-D-thiogalactopyranoside (IPTG). lac repressor encoded by lacI
   4747..4777    -  promoter       lac promoter: promoter for the E. coli lac operon
   4792..4813    -  protein_bind   CAP binding site: CAP binding activates transcription in the presence of cAMP. E. coli catabolite activator protein
   4826..4918    -  CDS            lacI (fragment): lac repressor; lacI; The lac repressor binds to the lac operator to inhibit transcription in E. coli. This inhibition can be relieved by adding lactose or isopropyl-β-D-thiogalactopyranoside (IPTG).
   5101..5689    -  rep_origin     ori: high-copy-number ColE1/pMB1/pBR322/pUC origin of replication
   5860..6720    -  CDS            AmpR: β-lactamase; bla; confers resistance to ampicillin, carbenicillin, and related antibiotics
   6721..6825    -  promoter       AmpR promoter: bla
   6884..6936    -  misc_feature   bom (fragment): basis of mobility region from pBR322
   7091..7470    +  enhancer       CMV enhancer: human cytomegalovirus immediate early enhancer
   7471..7670    +  promoter       CMV promoter: human cytomegalovirus (CMV) immediate early promoter
   7688..7868    +  LTR            5' LTR (truncated): truncated 5' long terminal repeat (LTR) from HIV-1
   7915..8040    +  misc_feature   HIV-1 Ψ: packaging signal of human immunodeficiency virus type 1
   8024..8387    +  CDS            HIV-1 gag (fragment): gag protein from human immunodeficiency virus 1; gag
   8533..8766    +  misc_feature   RRE: The Rev response element (RRE) of HIV-1 allows for Rev-dependent mRNA export from the nucleus to the cytoplasm.
