[The description below was written by a language model from this plasmid's Addgene catalogue record and pLannotate feature annotations shown in this document.]
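Description:
FUW-TetO-Sox15 is a lentiviral transfer plasmid, built on the FUW-TetO backbone, for doxycycline-dependent expression of mouse Sox15. The full sequenced record is about 9.1 kb. It is propagated in E. coli through a high-copy ColE1/pUC-type origin with ampicillin selection (AmpR); an f1 origin is also present. Outside the viral genome the backbone carries an SV40 promoter/EM7 promoter–BleoR cassette with an SV40 poly(A) signal. This could confer bleomycin/Zeocin resistance in bacteria or transfected cells, but it would not be transferred with the packaged virus.

The viral portion starts with a CMV enhancer/promoter fused to a truncated HIV-1 5' LTR, an arrangement that drives genomic RNA transcription in packaging cells. It continues through the Ψ packaging signal with a partial gag sequence, the Rev response element for Rev-dependent nuclear export, and the cPPT/CTS. The expression cassette follows: a tetracycline response element with seven tetO copies joined to a minimal CMV promoter, then the Sox15 coding sequence of roughly 700 bp. A WPRE downstream enhances transcript expression. The genome ends in a second LTR element that the annotation tool also labels as a truncated 5' LTR but which sits in the 3' LTR position, followed by a bGH poly(A) signal.

The TRE-minimal CMV promoter is essentially silent on its own, so Sox15 expression requires a tetracycline-controlled transactivator supplied separately; none is encoded here, and the integrated provirus carries no selectable marker or reporter. Sox15 is a SOX-family transcription factor that can bind promoters together with OCT3/4. The associated publication concerns direct induction of pre-implantation blastocyst cell types from fibroblasts, which is consistent with use as an inducible reprogramming factor vector.
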