Addgene plasmid #128831: FUW-TetO-Sox15
Purpose: dox-dependent expression of mouse Sox15
Depositing lab: Yossi Buganim. Depositing organization: Hebrew University. Publication: Direct Induction of the Three Pre-implantation Blastocyst Cell Types from Fibroblasts. Benchetrit H, Jaber M, Zayat V, Sebban S, Pushett A, Makedonski K, Zakheim Z, Radwan A, Maoz N, Lasry R, Renous N, Inbar M, Ram O, Kaplan T, Buganim Y. Cell Stem Cell. 2019 Jun 6;24(6):983-994.e7. doi: 10.1016/j.stem.2019.03.018. Epub 2019 Apr 25. PubMed 31031139.
Backbone
  Vector backbone: FUW-TetO
  Vector type: Lentiviral
Growth in bacteria
  Bacterial resistance: Ampicillin, 100 μg/mL
  Growth temperature: 37°C
  Growth strain: NEB Stable
  Copy number: High Copy
Gene/Insert
  Gene/Insert name: Sox15
  Species: M. musculus (mouse)
  Insert size (bp): 700
  Entrez Gene: Sox15
  Cloning method: Restriction Enzyme; 5′ cloning site Unknown (unknown if destroyed); 3′ cloning site Unknown (unknown if destroyed)
Terms and licenses: Academic/Nonprofit Terms; Industry Terms: Not Available to Industry
How to cite: FUW-TetO-Sox15 was a gift from Yossi Buganim (Addgene plasmid # 128831 ; http://n2t.net/addgene:128831 ; RRID:Addgene_128831)
